>Addgene plasmid #217018 | pIAR003 | addgene full sequence | sequence record 431360 | Addgene NGS Result
CTTGTTTTGCAAACTTTTTGATGTTCATCGTCGCTCAGAAGAACTCGTCAAGAAGGCGATAGAAGGCGAT
GCGCTGCGAATCGGGAGCGGCGATACCGTAAAGCACGAGGAAGCGGTCAGCCCATTCGCCGCCAAGCTCT
TCAGCAATATCACGGGTAGCCAACGCTATGTCCTGATAGCGGTCCGCCACACCCAGCCGGCCACAGTCGA
TGAATCCAGAAAAGCGGCCATTTTCCACCATGATATTCGGCAAGCAGGCATCGCCATGGGTCACGACGAG
ATCCTCGCCGTCGGGCATCCGCGCCTTGAGCCTGGCGAACAGTTCGGCTGGCGCGAGCCCCTGATGCTCT
TCGTCCAGATCATCCTGATCGACAAGACCGGCTTCCATCCGAGTACGTGCTCGCTCGATGCGATGTTTCG
CTTGGTGGTCGAATGGGCAGGTAGCCGGATCAAGCGTATGCAGCCGCCGCATTGCATCAGCCATGATGGA
TACTTTCTCGGCAGGAGCAAGGTGAGATGACAGGAGATCCTGCCCCGGCACTTCGCCCAATAGCAGCCAG
TCCCTTCCCGCTTCAGTGACAACGTCGAGCACAGCTGCGCAAGGAACGCCCGTCGTGGCCAGCCACGATA
GCCGCGCTGCCTCGTCTTGGAGTTCATTCAGGGCACCGGACAGGTCGGTCTTGACAAAAAGAACCGGGCG
CCCCTGCGCTGACAGCCGGAACACGGCGGCATCAGAGCAGCCGATTGTCTGTTGTGCCCAGTCATAGCCG
AATAGCCTCTCCACCCAAGCGGCCGGAGAACCTGCGTGCAATCCATCTTGTTCAATCATGCGAAACGATC
CTCATCCTGTTTGCAGGGCTTCCCAACCTTACCAGAGGGCGCCCCAGCTGGCAATTCCGGTCACGACGTT
GTAAAACGACGGCCAGTGCCAAGCTTGACTGATTACCCAGGGAGTACTCGACACCGGTGGCACGCTCAGC
CTCAATAACGATTTTTTGGACGAGCGCGCCCGTCAACACATGCAGGTTTGGGCGCTTCAGTACAGGCTGA
AGGAATGCAGTGGCCGCCGAGTGCCGCCGCCCCCCTTTAATGGTGAATTGCAGGAAGCCGGTGCCTTCAG
GGCTTGGAGCGTTGAGATCGTCCAGACGAGGAATTCCCGCTTCGACACAAGACTCAATGAACGCCTGAGA
GGACGGATGTTTGAATACCGGGTCTGTGACCCAAAGCTCGCCATCGCGGCCTCGGAATGCTTCATCACCC
TCCTCCCGATGTTCAAATTTCTTGTAGAAAGGCAGGACATCGTCCCAACCCCACCCAGCGCATCCTAGGG
ATACCCAATGATCGTAGTCCTCTCTATGGCCTCGAAGATAAGCCATCCCATTGATCGCACTCGATCCACC
CAGTGCTTTTCCACGAGGCACATAGATACGCCGCCCTGCCAAGCTAGGATCGGGTTCAGATTGGTACGCC
CAATTCGTCGGCCCAGGCAGGATGACCCGTGACACCCCTGCTGGCATCGAAGCCCACAGTCCCTTTGGCC
GTGAACCCGCTTCCAGCAGTAGCACTGAATGCTCTGGGTTGGCAGAAAGCCGGTTTGCCAAAACACAGCC
GGCAGATCCCGCTCCAATGATTATGTAGTCGTACACCGGCTGCTCCTCGCTCACTCACAACAGCTCGCAC
CCGAAGATATCGCACTTTTGATTAATCGATTAAAATTTTTCCACCACGGGTTACCACAACACCATCGACG
CTGATGCAGGGCTCCCGAATTACACCTTCAAGTCGAAGCTTCGCCTTACAAGTACCACCCAGGGCTGTTG
TATCACCGAGGCCAATGTGTGAAGTTGCGTACATTTTTTTATCGGTACGCATGGAGCCCGTTTGTTTAAC
TTGCGGATTGAGCCCAATCGCGATTTCAGCCGGACAATTAAAGCTTTCAGGGTCGCCGTGCTTAGCGAAA
ATCTCGCGCCACATAGCTGCTTGCTTGCCACCTTCAATAGACACGGCCATGCCATTCTTAACGGTTACCG
TAATAGGCTCCGCTAGGGCACCCACCGAGTGAGCGGTCATGTCAAAAACAATCGTGCCCTCGCCGGTTCC
TTCGACCGGGCACACGTGTGTTTCGCCATCCGGAAATGCGCAGCCACTACCGCCACCTGGCCGCATAACG
ACAGGTAGCCCAGTGATGGCACGCCCAACACGACCTTCAATACTGGCGGTCAAATGAGTACCGTTTGGAC
AAGTAACGGTGACCTGCTTGCCGTTTGTGAAAAGATCAGCAATCTTCCTGCCGAGGATATTCAGCGCATG
GTAATCAGCACCCGCTGGACCATCCTTATCCAACATGGCCGTGGTGACTTCCTCCATGAGCAAGAAACGG
CGCTCATGCTCAATCATCAGATCGGTAATGGGGGCATGTGCCAGTGCTGTACTCGTCAGGTGAATTCGTA
ATCATGTCATAGCTGTTTCCTGTGTGAGGCGTTTTTCCATAGGCTCCGCCCCCCTGACGAGCATCACAAA
AATCGACGCTCAAGTCAGAGGTGGCGAAACCCGACAGGACTATAAAGATACCAGGCGTTTCCCCCTGGAA
GCTCCCTCGTGCGCTCTCCTGTTCCGACCCTGCCGCTTACCGGATACCTGTCCGCCTTTCTCCCTTCGGG
AAGCGTGGCGCTTTCTCATAGCTCACGCTGTAGGTATCTCAGTTCGGTGTAGGTCGTTCGCTCCAAGCTG
GGCTGTGTGCACGAACCCCCCGTTCAGCCCGACCGCTGCGCCTTATCCGGTAACTATCGTCTTGAGTCCA
ACCCGGTAAGACACGACTTATCGCCACTGGCAGCAGCCACTGGTAACAGGATTAGCAGAGCGAGGTATGT
AGGCGGTGCTACAGAGTTCTTGAAGTGGTGGCCTAACTACGGCTACACTAGAAGAACAGTATTTGGTATC
TGCGCTCTGCTGAAGCCAGTTACCTTCGGAAAAAGAGTTGGTAGCTCTTGATCCGGCAAACAAACCACCG
CTGGTAGCGGTGGTTTTTTTGTTTGCAAGCAGCAGATTACGCGCAGAAAAAAAGGATCTCAAGAAGATCC
TTTGATCTTTTCTACGGGGTCTGATTATTTGTTAACTGTTAATTGTCCTTGTTCAAGGATGCTGTCTTTG
ACAACAGATGTTTTCTTGCCTTTGATGTTCAGCAGGAAGCTCGGCGCAAACGTTGATTGTTTGTCTGCGT
AGAATCCTCTGTTTGTCATATAGCTTGTAATCACGACATTGTTTCCTTTCGCTTGAGGTACAGCGAAGTG
TGAGTAAGTAAAGGTTACATCGTTAGGATCAAGATCCATTTTTAACACAAGGCCAGTTTTGTTCAGCGGC
TTGTATGGGCCAGTTAAAGAATTAGAAACATAACCAAGCATGTAAATATCGTTAGACGTAATGCCGTCAA
TCGTCATTTTTGATCCGCGGGAGTCAGTGAACAGGTACCATTTGCCGTTCATTTTAAAGACGTTCGCGCG
TTCAATTTCATCTGTTACTGTGTTAGATGCAATCAGCGGTTTCATCACTTTTTTCAGTGTGTAATCATCG
TTTAGCTCAATCATACCGAGAGCGCCGTTTGCTAACTCAGCCGTGCGTTTTTTATCGCTTTGCAGAAGTT
TTTGACTTTCTTGACGGAAGAATGATGTGCTTTTGCCATAGTATGCTTTGTTAAATAAAGATTCTTCGCC
TTGGTAGCCATCTTCAGTTCCAGTGTTTGCTTCAAATACTAAGTATTTGTGGCCTTTATCTTCTACGTAG
TGAGGATCTCTCAGCGTATGGTTGTCGCCTGAGCTGTAGTTGCCTTCATCGATGAACTGCTGTACATTTT
GATACGTTTTTCCGTCACCGTCAAAGATTGATTTATAATCCTCTACACCGTTGATGTTCAAAGAGCTGTC
TGATGCTGATACGTTAACTTGTGCAGTTGTCAGTGTTTGTTTGCCGTAATGTTTACCGGAGAAATCAGTG
TAGAATAAACGGATTTTTCCGTCAGATGTAAATGTGGCTGAACCTGACCATTCTTGTGTTTGGTCTTTTA
GGATAGAATCATTTGCATCGAATTTGTCGCTGTCTTTAAAGACGCGGCCAGCGTTTTTCCAGCTGTCAAT
AGAAGTTTCGCCGACTTTTTGATAGAACATGTAAATCGATGTGTCATCCGCATTTTTAGGATCTCCGGCT
AATGCAAAGACGATGTGGTAGCCGTGATAGTTTGCGACAGTGCCGTCAGCGTTTTGTAATGGCCAGCTGT
CCCAAACGTCCAGGCCTTTTGCAGAAGAGATATTTTTAATTGTGGACGAATCAAATTCAGAAACTTGATA
TTTTTCATTTTTTTGCTGTTCAGGGATTTGCAGCATATCATGGCGTGTAATATGGGAAATGCCGTATGTT
TCCTTATATGGCTTTTGGTTCGTTTCTTTCGCAAACGCTTGAGTTGCGCCTCCTGCCAGCAGTGCGGTAG
TAAAGGTTAATACTGTTG
Features (pLannotate 1.2.2; 5 found; start..end, strand, type, name):
     38..829     -  CDS            neo: KKA2_KLEPN - Also known as kan, nptII. Experimental evidence at protein level: Swiss-Prot protein existence level 1. Resistance to kanamycin, neomycin, paromomycin, ribostamycin, butirosin and gentamicin B. From Klebsiella pneumoniae.
    900..928     -  CDS            lacZα (fragment): LacZα fragment of β-galactosidase; lacZ fragment
    957..1640    -  CDS            betA (fragment): BETA_SINFN - Protein inferred from homology: Swiss-Prot protein existence level 3. Involved in the biosynthesis of the osmoprotectant glycine betaine. Catalyzes the oxidation of choline to betaine aldehyde and betaine aldehyde to glycine betaine at the same rate. From Sinorhizobium fredii (strain NBRC 101917 / NGR234).
   2484..3072    -  rep_origin     ori: high-copy-number ColE1/pMB1/pBR322/pUC origin of replication
   3105..28      -  CDS            SacB (across the origin): secreted levansucrase that renders bacterial growth sensitive to sucrose; Bacillus subtilis sacB; negative selection marker
