[The description below was written by a language model from this plasmid's Addgene catalogue record and pLannotate feature annotations shown in this document.]
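Description:
pIAR003 is a bacterial gene-replacement (allelic exchange) plasmid built on the pK18sB backbone and designed to delete the locus PP_1948 from the chromosome of Pseudomonas putida KT2440. The total construct is about 4.5 kb. It is maintained in E. coli through a high-copy ColE1/pUC-type origin and selected with kanamycin via the neo (nptII) aminoglycoside phosphotransferase gene. The feature table shows no separate replicon for Pseudomonas, which fits the usual design of such vectors. ColE1-type origins generally do not support replication in that host, so kanamycin-resistant clones arise only when the plasmid integrates into the chromosome by homologous recombination.

The roughly 1.5 kb insert, assembled by Gibson cloning, consists of partial sequences of PP_1947 and PP_1949, the genes named as flanking the target. These act as the upstream and downstream homology arms that define the deletion. The annotation tool labels part of this region as a betA-like (choline dehydrogenase family) fragment by homology to a Sinorhizobium protein. This presumably reflects similarity of one of the P. putida flanking genes rather than a foreign gene, though the record does not say so. A short lacZα remnant marks the cloning site, where 45 bp of backbone were lost during digestion and assembly.

The backbone also carries Bacillus subtilis sacB, which encodes levansucrase and makes cells sensitive to sucrose. After the first crossover is selected on kanamycin, sucrose counter-selection enriches for cells that have undergone a second recombination and lost the vector, giving either wild type or a markerless PP_1948 deletion. The plasmid was deposited with work on engineering P. putida KT2440 to produce vanillin from ferulic acid. The record does not state the function of PP_1948.
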