Addgene plasmid #217018: pIAR003
Purpose: deletion of PP_1948
Depositing lab: Gregg Beckham. Depositing organization: National Laboratory of the Rockies (NLR). Publication: Production of Vanillin From Ferulic Acid by Pseudomonas putida KT2440 Using Metabolic Engineering and In Situ Product Recovery. Ruhl IA, Woodworth SP, Haugen SJ, Alt HM, Beckham GT, Johnson CW. Microb Biotechnol. 2025 May;18(5):e70152. doi: 10.1111/1751-7915.70152. PubMed 40410945.
Backbone
  Vector backbone: pK18sB
  Backbone size w/o insert (bp): 3038
  Total vector size (bp): 4498
  Modifications to backbone: deletion of 45 bps during digestion and insert assembly
  Vector type: Bacterial gene replacement
Growth in bacteria
  Bacterial resistance: Kanamycin, 50 μg/mL
  Growth temperature: 37°C
  Growth strain: DH5alpha
  Growth instructions: 50 μg/mL of kanamycin
  Copy number: Unknown
Gene/Insert
  Gene/Insert name: partial sequences of PP_1947 and PP_1949
  Species: Pseudomonas putida KT2440
  Insert size (bp): 1505
  Mutation: none
  Tag / fusion protein: none
  Cloning method: Gibson Cloning
  Sequencing primers: 5′ tatagtcctgtcgggtttcg; 3′ cttcccaaccttaccagag
Terms and licenses: Academic/Nonprofit Terms; Industry Terms: Not Available to Industry
How to cite: pIAR003 was a gift from Gregg Beckham (Addgene plasmid # 217018 ; http://n2t.net/addgene:217018 ; RRID:Addgene_217018)
